>Addgene plasmid #27395 | pBB542 | addgene full sequence | sequence record 256659 | Addgene NGS Result
GACGTCTGTGTGGAATTGTGAGCGGATAACAAATTCACACAGGGCCCTCGGACACCGAGGAGAATGTCAA
GAGGCGAACACACAACGTCTTGGAGCGCCAGAGGAGGAACGAGCTAAAACGGAGCTTTTTTGCCCTGCGT
GACCAGATCCCGGAGTTGGAAAACAATGAAAAGGCCCCCAAGGTAGTTATCCTTAAAAAAGCCACAGCAT
ACATCCTGTCCGTCCAAGCAGAGGAGCAAAAGCTCATTTCTGAAGAGGACTTGTTGCGGAAACGACGAGA
ACAGTTGAAACACAAACTTGAACAGCTACGGAACTCTTGTGCGTAAGGAAAAGTAAGGAAAACGATTCCT
TCTAACAGAAATGTCCTGAGCAATCACCTATGAACTGTCGACTCGACAATTCGCGCTAACTTACATTAAT
TGCGTTGCGCTCACTGCCCGCTTTCCAGTCGGGAAACCTGTCGTGCCAGCTGCATTAATGAATCGGCCAA
CGCGCGGGGAGAGGCGGTTTGCGTATTGGGCGCCAGGGTGGTTTTTCTTTTCACCAGTGAGACGGGCAAC
AGCTGATTGCCCTTCACCGCCTGGCCCTGAGAGAGTTGCAGCAAGCGGTCCACGCTGGTTTGCCCCAGCA
GGCGAAAATCCTGTTTGATGGTGGTTAACGGCGGGATATAACATGAGCTGTCTTCGGTATCGTCGTATCC
CACTACCGAGATATCCGCACCAACGCGCAGCCCGGACTCGGTAATGGCGCGCATTGCGCCCAGCGCCATC
TGATCGTTGGCAACCAGCATCGCAGTGGGAACGATGCCCTCATTCAGCATTTGCATGGTTTGTTGAAAAC
CGGACATGGCACTCCAGTCGCCTTCCCGTTCCGCTATCGGCTGAATTTGATTGCGAGTGAGATATTTATG
CCAGCCAGCCAGACGCAGACGCGCCGAGACAGAACTTAATGGGCCCGCTAACAGCGCGATTTGCTGGTGA
CCCAATGCGACCAGATGCTCCACGCCCAGTCGCGTACCGTCTTCATGGGAGAAAATAATACTGTTGATGG
GTGTCTGGTCAGAGACATCAAGAAATAACGCCGGAACATTAGTGCAGGCAGCTTCCACAGCAATGGCATC
CTGGTCATCCAGCGGATAGTTAATGATCAGCCCACTGACGCGTTGCGCGAGAAGATTGTGCACCGCCGCT
TTACAGGCTTCGACGCCGCTTCGTTCTACCATCGACACCACCACGCTGGCACCCAGTTGATCGGCGCGAG
ATTTAATCGCCGCGACAATTTGCGACGGCGCGTGCAGGGCCAGACTGGAGGTGGCAACGCCAATCAGCAA
CGACTGTTTGCCCGCCAGTTGTTGTGCCACGCGGTTGGGAATGTAATTCAGCTCCGCCATCGCCGCTTCC
ACTTTTTCCCGCGTTTTCGCAGAAACGTGGCTGGCCTGGTTCACCACGCGGGAAACGGTCTGATAAGAGA
CACCGGCATACTCTGCGACATCGTATAACGTTACTGGTTTCACATTCACCACCCTGAATTGACTCTCTTC
CGGGCGCTATCATGCCATACCGCGAAAGGTTTTGCACCATTCGATGGTGTCAACGTAAATGCATGCCGCT
TCGCCTTCGCGCGCGAATTGTCGAGAAAATTTATCAAAAAGAGTGTTGACTTGTGAGCGGATAACAATGA
TACTTAGATTCAATTGTGAGCGGATAACAATTTCACACAGAATTCATTAAAGAGGAGAAAGGATCCATGG
GTAAAATAATTGGTATCGACCTGGGTACTACCAACTCTTGTGTAGCGATTATGGATGGCACCACTCCTCG
CGTGCTGGAGAACGCCGAAGGCGATCGCACCACGCCTTCTATCATTGCCTATACCCAGGATGGTGAAACT
CTAGTTGGTCAGCCGGCTAAACGTCAGGCAGTGACGAACCCGCAAAACACTCTGTTTGCGATTAAACGCC
TGATTGGTCGCCGCTTCCAGGACGAAGAAGTACAGCGTGATGTTTCCATCATGCCGTTCAAAATTATTGC
TGCTGATAACGGCGACGCATGGGTCGAAGTTAAAGGCCAGAAAATGGCACCGCCGCAGATTTCTGCTGAA
GTGCTGAAAAAAATGAAGAAAACCGCTGAAGATTACCTGGGTGAACCGGTAACTGAAGCTGTTATCACCG
TACCGGCATACTTTAACGATGCTCAGCGTCAGGCAACCAAAGACGCAGGCCGTATCGCTGGTCTGGAAGT
AAAACGTATCATCAACGAACCGACCGCAGCTGCGCTGGCTTACGGTCTGGACAAAGGCACTGGCAACCGT
ACTATCGCGGTTTATGACCTGGGTGGTGGTACTTTCGATATTTCTATTATCGAAATCGACGAAGTTGACG
GCGAAAAAACCTTCGAAGTTCTGGCAACCAACGGTGATACCCACCTGGGGGGTGAAGACTTCGACAGCCG
TCTGATCAACTATCTGGTTGAAGAATTCAAGAAAGATCAGGGCATTGACCTGCGCAACGATCCGCTGGCA
ATGCAGCGCCTGAAAGAAGCGGCAGAAAAAGCGAAAATCGAACTGTCTTCCGCTCAGCAGACCGACGTTA
ACCTGCCATACATCACTGCAGACGCGACCGGTCCGAAACACATGAACATCAAAGTGACTCGTGCGAAACT
GGAAAGCCTGGTTGAAGATCTGGTAAACCGTTCCATTGAGCCGCTGAAAGTTGCACTGCAGGACGCTGGC
CTGTCCGTATCTGATATCGACGACGTTATCCTCGTTGGTGGTCAGACTCGTATGCCAATGGTTCAGAAGA
AAGTTGCTGAGTTCTTTGGTAAAGAGCCGCGTAAAGACGTTAACCCGGACGAAGCTGTAGCAATCGGTGC
TGCTGTTCAGGGTGGTGTTCTGACTGGTGACGTAAAAGACGTACTGCTGCTGGACGTTACCCCGCTGTCT
CTGGGTATCGAAACCATGGGCGGTGTGATGACGACGCTGATCGCGAAAAACACCACTATCCCGACCAAGC
ACAGCCAGGTGTTCTCTACCGCTGAAGACAACCAGTCTGCGGTAACCATCCATGTGCTGCAGGGTGAACG
TAAACGTGCGGCTGATAACAAATCTCTGGGTCAGTTCAACCTAGATGGTATCAACCCGGCACCGCGCGGC
ATGCCGCAGATCGAAGTTACCTTCGATATCGATGCTGACGGTATCCTGCACGTTTCCGCGAAAGATAAAA
ACAGCGGTAAAGAGCAGAAGATCACCATCAAGGCTTCTTCTGGT
[288 nt withheld, positions 3265-3552]
CAGCAGCAACATGCCCAGCAGCAGACTGCCGGTGCTGATGCTTCTGCAAACAACGCGAAAGATGACGATG
TTGTCGACGCTGAATTTGAAGAAGTCAAAGACAAAAAATAATCGCCCTATAAACGGGTAATTATACTGAC
ACGGGCGAAGGGGAATTTCCTCTCCGCCCGTGCATTCATCTAGGGGCAATTTAAAAAAGATGGCTAAGCA
AGATTATTACGAGATTTTAGGCGTTTCCAAAACAGCGGAAGAGCGTGAAATCAGAAAGGCCTACAAACGC
CTGGCCATGAAATACCACCCGGACCGTAACCAGGGTGACAAAGAGGCCGAGGCGAAATTTAAAGAGATCA
AGGAAGCTTATGAAGTTCTGACCGACTCGCAAAAACGTGCGGCATACGATCAGTATGGTCATGCTGCGTT
TGAGCAAGGTGGCATGGGCGGCGGCGGTTTTGGCGGCGGCGCAGACTTCAGCGATATTTTTGGTGACGTT
TTCGGCGATATTTTTGGCGGCGGACGTGGTCGTCAACGTGCGGCGCGCGGTGCTGATTTACGCTATAACA
TGGAGCTCACCCTCGAAGAAGCTGTACGTGGCGTGACCAAAGAGATCCGCATTCCGACTCTGGAAGAGTG
TGACGTTTGCCACGGTAGCGGTGCAAAACCAGGTACACAGCCGCAGACTTGTCCGACCTGTCATGGTTCT
GGTCAGGTGCAGATGCGCCAGGGATTCTTCGCTGTACAGCAGACCTGTCCACACTGTCAGGGCCGCGGTA
CGCTGATCAAAGATCCGTGCAACAAATGTCATGGTCATGGTCGTGTTGAGCGCAGCAAAACGCTGTCCGT
TAAAATCCCGGCAGGGGTGGACACTGGAGACCGCATCCGTCTTGCGGGCGAAGGTGAAGCGGGCGAGCAT
GGCGCACCGGCAGGCGATCTGTACGTTCAGGTTCAGGTTAAACAGCACCCGATTTTCGAGCGTGAAGGCA
ACAACCTGTATTGCGAAGTCCCGATCAACTTCGCTATGGCGGCGCTGGGTGGCGAAATCGAAGTACCGAC
CCTTGATGGTCGCGTCAAACTGAAAGTGCCTGGCGAAACCCAGACCGGTAAGCTATTCCGTATGCGCGGT
AAAGGCGTCAAGTCTGTCCGCGGTGGCGCACAGGGTGATTTGCTGTGCCGCGTTGTCGTCGAAACACCGG
TAGGCCTGAACGAAAGGCAGAAACAGCTGCTGCAAGAGCTGCAAGAAAGCTTCGGTGGCCCAACCGGCGA
GCACAACAGCCCGCGCTCAAAGAGCTTCTTTGATGGTGTGAAGAAGTTTTTTGACGACCTGACCCGCTAA
GATGTCGACCTGCAGCCAAGCTTAATTAGCTGATCTAGAGGCATCAAATAAAACGAAAGGCTCAGTCGAA
AGACTGGGCCTTTCGTTTTATCTGTTGTTTGTCGGTGAACGCTCTCCTGAGTAGGACAAATCCGCCGCCC
TAGACCTAGTCGAGAAAATTTATCAAAAAGAGTGTTGACTTGTGAGCGGATAACAATGATACTTAGATTC
AATTGTGAGCGGATAACAATTTCACACAGAATTCATTAAAGAGGAGAAATTAACC
[291 nt withheld, positions 5148-5438]
TAATCCGCGCACGACACTGAACATACGAATTTAAGGAATAAAGATA
[1644 nt withheld, positions 5485-7128]
TAAGCTTAATTAGCTGAGCTTGGACTCCTGTTGATAGATCCAGTAATGACCTCAGAACTCCATCTGGATT
TGTTCAGAACGCTCGGTTGCCGCCGGGCGTTTTTTATTGGTGAGAATCCAAGCTAGAGGCATCAAATAAA
ACGAAAGGCTCAGTCGAAAGACTGGGCCTTTCGTTTTATCTGTTGTTTGTCGGTGAACGCTCTCCTGAGT
AGGACAAATCCGCCGCCCTAGACCTAGGGATATATTCCGCTTCCTCGCTCACTGACTCGCTACGCTCGGT
CGTTCGACTGCGGCGAGCGGAAATGGCTTACGAACGGGGCGGAGATTTCCTGGAAGATGCCAGGAAGATA
CTTAACAGGGAAGTGAGAGGGCCGCGGCAAAGCCGTTTTTCCATAGGCTCCGCCCCCCTGACAAGCATCA
CGAAATCTGACGCTCAAATCAGTGGTGGCGAAACCCGACAGGACTATAAAGATACCAGGCGTTTCCCCCT
GGCGGCTCCCTCGTGCGCTCTCCTGTTCCTGCCTTTCGGTTTACCGGTGTCATTCCGCTGTTATGGCCGC
GTTTGTCTCATTCCACGCCTGACACTCAGTTCCGGGTAGGCAGTTCGCTCCAAGCTGGACTGTATGCACG
AACCCCCCGTTCAGTCCGACCGCTGCGCCTTATCCGGTAACTATCGTCTTGAGTCCAACCCGGAAAGACA
TGCAAAAGCACCACTGGCAGCAGCCACTGGTAATTGATTTAGAGGAGTTAGTCTTGAAGTCATGCGCCGG
TTAAGGCTAAACTGAAAGGACAAGTTTTGGTGACTGCGCTCCTCCAAGCCAGTTACCTCGGTTCAAAGAG
TTGGTAGCTCAGAGAACCTTCGAAAAACCGCCCTGCAAGGCGGTTTTTTCGTTTTCAGAGCAAGAGATTA
CGCGCAGACCAAAACGATCTCAAGAAGATCATCTTATTAATCAGATAAAATATTTCTAGATTTCAGTGCA
ATTTATCTCTTCAAATGTAGCACCTGAAGTCAGCCCCATACGATATAAGTTGTTACTAGTGCTTGGATTC
TCACCAATAAAAAACGCCCGGCGGCAACCGAGCGTTCTGAACAAATCCAGATGGAGTTCTGAGGTCATTA
CTGGATCTATCAACAGGAGTCCAAGCGAGCTCGATATCCGTCGGCTTGAACGAATTGTTAGACATTATTT
GCCGACTACCTTGGTGATCTCGCCTTTCACGTAGTGGACAAATTCTTCCAACTGATCTGCGCGCGAGGCC
AAGCGATCTTCTTCTTGTCCAAGATAAGCCTGTCTAGCTTCAAGTATGACGGGCTGATACTGGGCCGGCA
GGCGCTCCATTGCCCAGTCGGCAGCGACATCCTTCGGCGCGATTTTGCCGGTTACTGCGCTGTACCAAAT
GCGGGACAACGTAAGCACTACATTTCGCTCATCGCCAGCCCAGTCGGGCGGCGAGTTCCATAGCGTTAAG
GTTTCATTTAGCGCCTCAAATAGATCCTGTTCAGGAACCGGATCAAAGAGTTCCTCCGCCGCTGGACCTA
CCAAGGCAACGCTATGTTCTCTTGCTTTTGTCAGCAAGATAGCCAGATCAATGTCGATCGTGGCTGGCTC
GAAGATACCTGCAAGAATGTCATTGCGCTGCCATTCTCCAAATTGCAGTTCGCGCTTAGCTGGATAACGC
CACGGAATGATGTCGTCGTGCACAACAATGGTGACTTCTACAGCGCGGAGAATCTCGCTCTCTCCAGGGG
AAGCCGAAGTTTCCAAAAGGTCGTTGATCAAAGCTCGCCGCGTTGTTTCATCAAGCCTTACGGTCACCGT
AACCAGCAAATCAATATCACTGTGTGGCTTCAGGCCGCCATCCACTGCGGAGCCGTACAAATGTACGGCC
AGCAACGTCGGTTCGAGATGGCGCTCGATGACGCCAACTACCTCTGATAGTTGAGTCGATACTTCGGCGA
TCACCGCTTCCCTCATGATGTTTAACTTTGTTTTAGGGCGACTGCCCTGCTGCGTAACATCGTTGCTGCT
CCATAACATCAAACATCGACCCACGGCGTAACGCGCTTGCTGCTTGGATGCCCGAGGCATAGACTGTACC
CCAAAAAAACAGTCATAACAAGCCATGAAAACCGCCACTGCGCCGTTACCACCGCTGCGTTCGGTCAAGG
TTCTGGACCAGTTGCGTGAGCGCATACGCTACTTGCATTACAGCTTACGAACCGAACAGGCTTATGTCCA
CTGGGTTCGTGCCTTCATCCGGATATC
Features (pLannotate 1.2.2; 23 found; start..end, strand, type, name):
     16..32      +  protein_bind   lac operator: The lac repressor binds to the lac operator to inhibit transcription in E. coli. This inhibition can be relieved by adding lactose or isopropyl-β-D-thiogalactopyranoside (IPTG). lac repressor encoded by lacI
     48..266     +  CDS            N-MYC2 (fragment): MYC2_MARMO - Protein inferred from homology: Swiss-Prot protein existence level 3. From Marmota monax (Woodchuck).
    234..263     +  CDS            Myc: Myc (human c-Myc proto-oncogene) epitope tag
    431..1513    -  CDS            lacI: lac repressor; lacI; The lac repressor binds to the lac operator to inhibit transcription in E. coli. This inhibition can be relieved by adding lactose or isopropyl-β-D-thiogalactopyranoside (IPTG).
   1514..1591    -  promoter       lacIq promoter: lacI (mutant); In the lacIq allele, a single base change in the promoter boosts expression of the lacI gene about 10-fold.
   1661..1677    +  protein_bind   lac operator: The lac repressor binds to the lac operator to inhibit transcription in E. coli. This inhibition can be relieved by adding lactose or isopropyl-β-D-thiogalactopyranoside (IPTG). lac repressor encoded by lacI
   1694..1710    +  protein_bind   lac operator: The lac repressor binds to the lac operator to inhibit transcription in E. coli. This inhibition can be relieved by adding lactose or isopropyl-β-D-thiogalactopyranoside (IPTG). lac repressor encoded by lacI
   1747..3660    +  CDS            dnaK (sequence partly withheld): DNAK_ECOLI - Also known as groP, grpF, seg. Experimental evidence at protein level: Swiss-Prot protein existence level 1. Plays an essential role in the initiation of phage lambda DNA replication, where it acts in an ATP-dependent fashion with the DnaJ protein to release lambda O and P proteins from the preprimosomal complex. DnaK is also involved in chromosomal DNA replication, possibly through an analogous interaction with the DnaA protein. Also participates actively in the response to hyperosmotic shock. From Escherichia coli (strain K12).
   3673..3750    +  ncRNA          tpke11: Accession: RF02031 - tpke11
   3752..4879    +  CDS            dnaJ: DNAJ_ECOLI - Also known as groP. Experimental evidence at protein level: Swiss-Prot protein existence level 1. Interacts with DnaK and GrpE to disassemble a protein complex at the origins of replication of phage lambda and several plasmids. Participates actively in the response to hyperosmotic and heat shock by preventing the aggregation of stress-denatured proteins and by disaggregating proteins, also in an autonomous, DnaK-independent fashion. Unfolded proteins bind initially to DnaJ; upon interaction with the DnaJ-bound protein, DnaK hydrolyzes its bound ATP, resulting in the formation of a
   4927..5013    +  terminator     rrnB T1 terminator: Escherichia coli rrnB; transcription terminator T1 from the E. coli rrnB gene
   5062..5078    +  protein_bind   lac operator: The lac repressor binds to the lac operator to inhibit transcription in E. coli. This inhibition can be relieved by adding lactose or isopropyl-β-D-thiogalactopyranoside (IPTG). lac repressor encoded by lacI
   5095..5111    +  protein_bind   lac operator: The lac repressor binds to the lac operator to inhibit transcription in E. coli. This inhibition can be relieved by adding lactose or isopropyl-β-D-thiogalactopyranoside (IPTG). lac repressor encoded by lacI
   5148..5438    +  CDS            groS (sequence withheld): CH10_ECO24 - Also known as groES From Escherichia coli O139:H28 (strain E24377A / ETEC).
   5485..7095    +  CDS            groL1 (sequence withheld): CH601_ECOK1 - Also known as groEL1 From Escherichia coli O1:K1 / APEC.
   7151..7245    +  terminator     lambda t0 terminator: transcription terminator from phage lambda
   7261..7347    +  terminator     rrnB T1 terminator: Escherichia coli rrnB; transcription terminator T1 from the E. coli rrnB gene
   7373..7428    -  rep_origin     RSF ori (fragment): Plasmids containing the RSF 1030 origin of replication can be propagated in E. coli cells that contain additional plasmids with compatible origins.
   7516..8061    -  rep_origin     p15A ori: Plasmids containing the medium-copy-number p15A origin of replication can be propagated in E. coli cells that contain a second plasmid with the ColE1 origin.
   8175..8269    -  terminator     lambda t0 terminator: transcription terminator from phage lambda
   8313..9104    -  CDS            SmR: aminoglycoside adenylyltransferase (Murphy, 1985); aadA; confers resistance to spectinomycin and streptomycin
   9111..9167    -  CDS            GmR (fragment): gentamycin acetyltransferase; aacC1; confers resistance to gentamycin
   9343..9366    -  promoter       Pc promoter (fragment): intI1 (promoter lies within the coding sequence); class 1 integron promoter
