[The description below was written by a language model from this plasmid's Addgene catalogue record and pLannotate feature annotations shown in this document.]
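Description:
pBB542 is a bacterial expression plasmid that supplies extra copies of E. coli molecular chaperones so they can be co-produced with a recombinant protein of interest. The catalogue does not name a parental backbone. The annotated sequence (about 9.4 kb) shows a p15A origin of replication, which is compatible with ColE1-type expression vectors carried in the same cell, alongside a short fragment annotated as RSF origin. Selection is through the aadA aminoglycoside adenylyltransferase gene, which confers spectinomycin (and streptomycin) resistance and lies near fragments of a class 1 integron Pc promoter and a gentamicin resistance gene. The plasmid is listed as low copy.

The payload is arranged as two separate units on the same strand. The first carries dnaK followed by dnaJ, with the small tpke11 ncRNA element annotated in the intergenic region, and ends at an rrnB T1 terminator. The second carries groES and groEL and is closed by lambda t0 and rrnB T1 terminators. Each unit is preceded by a pair of lac operators, and the plasmid encodes its own lac repressor from the lacIq promoter, so chaperone expression should be repressed until IPTG is added. The promoters themselves are not annotated in the feature table. A further lac operator sits upstream of a short Myc epitope-containing reading frame, whose role the record does not explain.

Together the DnaK/DnaJ (Hsp70 system) and GroEL/GroES (chaperonin) proteins help prevent aggregation and assist folding, and the associated publication describes their co-expression as a way to raise yields of soluble recombinant protein in E. coli. The depositor notes two small sequence discrepancies in the backbone that do not affect insert expression.
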