Addgene plasmid #27395: pBB542
Depositing lab: Bernd Bukau. Depositing organization: Universitaet Heidelberg. Publication: Chaperone-based procedure to increase yields of soluble recombinant proteins produced in E. coli. de Marco A, Deuerling E, Mogk A, Tomoyasu T, Bukau B. BMC Biotechnol. 2007 Jun 12;7:32. doi: 10.1186/1472-6750-7-32. PubMed 17565681.
Backbone
  Vector backbone: N/A
  Backbone size w/o insert (bp): 9177
  Vector type: Bacterial Expression
Growth in bacteria
  Bacterial resistance: Spectinomycin, 50 μg/mL
  Growth temperature: 37°C
  Growth strain: DH5alpha
  Copy number: Low Copy
Gene/Insert
  Gene/Insert name: dnaK, dnaJ, groESL
  Species: E. coli
  Cloning method: Restriction Enzyme
  Sequencing primers: 5′ N/A
Resource information
  A portion of this plasmid was derived from a plasmid made by: Dr. Bernd Bukau, ZMBH, University of Heidelberg
Terms and licenses: Academic/Nonprofit Terms; Industry Terms: Not Available to Industry
Depositor comments: Between depositor sequence and Addgene sequencing results, there is a mismatch at position 7284 and an insertion at position 7360. These are in vector backbone and do not alter expression of the inserts. Protocol for preparing proteins with improved solubility by co-expressing with molecular chaperones in Escherichia coli. de Marco A. Nat Protoc. 2007;2(10):2632-9.
How to cite: pBB542 was a gift from Bernd Bukau (Addgene plasmid # 27395 ; http://n2t.net/addgene:27395 ; RRID:Addgene_27395)
