>Addgene plasmid #27395 | pBB542 | addgene partial sequence | sequence record 33713 | 27395 with p15A-R (TTTGAGCGTCAGATTTCGTG)
CGGCTTTGCCGCGGCCCTCTCACTTCCCTGTTAAGTATCTTCCTGGCATCTTCCAGGAAATCTCCGCCCC
GTTCGTAAGCCATTTCCGCTCGCCGCAGTCGAACGACCGAGCGTAGCGAGTCAGTGAGCGAGGAAGCGGA
ATATATCCCTAGGTCTAGGGCGGCGGATTTGTCCTACTCAGGAGAGCGTTCACCGACAAACAACAGATAA
AACGAAAGGCCCAGTCTTTCGACTGAGCCTTTCGTTTTATTTGATGCCTCTAGCTTGGATTCTCACCAAT
AAAAAACGCCCGGCGGCAACCGAGCGTTCTGAACAAATCCAGATGGAGTTCTGAGGTCATTACTGGATCT
ATCAACAGGAGTCCAAGCTCAGCTAATTAAGCTTA
[359 nt withheld, positions 386-744]
