>Addgene plasmid #27395 | pBB542 | addgene partial sequence | sequence record 33714 | 27395 with pACYC-F (5' tgaagtcagccccatacgat 3')
ACGCCCGGCGGCAACCGAGCGTTCTGAACAAATCCAGATGGAGTTCTGAGGTCATTACTGGATCTATCAA
CAGGAGTCCAAGCGAGCTCGATATCCGTCGGCTTGAACGAATTGTTAGACATTATTTGCCGACTACCTTG
GTGATCTCGCCTTTCACGTAGTGGACAAATTCTTCCAACTGATCTGCGCGCGAGGCCAAGCGATCTTCTT
CTTGTCCAAGATAAGCCTGTCTAGCTTCAAGTATGACGGGCTGATACTGGGCCGGCAGGCGCTCCATTGC
CCAGTCGGCAGCGACATCCTTCGGCGCGATTTTGCCGGTTACTGCGCTGTACCAAATGCGGGACAACGTA
AGCACTACATTTCGCTCATCGCCAGCCCAGTCGGGCGGCGAGTTCCATAGCGTTAAGGTTTCATTTAGCG
CCTCAAATAGATCCTGTTCAGGAACCGGATCAAAGAGTTCCTCCGCCGCTGGACCTACCAAGGCAACGNT
ATGTTCTCTTGCTTTTGTCAGCAAGATAGCCAGATCAATGTCGATCGTGGCTGGCTCGAAGATACCTGCA
AGAATGTCATTGCGCTGCCATTCTCCAAATTGCAGTTCGCGCTTAGCTGGATAACGCCACGGAATGATGT
CGTCGTGCACAACAATGGTGACTTCTACAGCGCGGAGAATCTCGCTCTCTCCAGGGGAAGCCGAAGTTTC
CAAAAGG
