>Addgene plasmid #27395 | pBB542 | addgene partial sequence | sequence record 45601 | lacI-R 5'-GGCATACTCTGCGACATCGT-3'
TCTCTTCCGGGCGCTATCATGCCATACCGCGAAAGGTTTTGCACCATTCGATGGTGTCAACGTAAATGCA
TGCCGCTTCGCCTTCGCGCGCGAATTGTCGAGAAAATTTATCAAAAAGAGTGTTGACTTGTGAGCGGATA
ACAATGATACTTAGATTCAATTGTGAGCGGATAACAATTTCACACAGAATTCATTAAAGAGGAGAAAGGA
TCCATGGGTAAAATAATTGGTATCGACCTGGGTACTACCAACTCTTGTGTAGCGATTATGGATGGCACCA
CTCCTCGCGTGCTGGAGAACGCCGAAGGCGATCGCACCACGCCTTCTATCATTGCCTATACCCAGGATGG
TGAAACTCTAGTTGGTCAGCCGGCTAAACGTCAGGCAGTGACGAACCCGCAAAACACTCTGTTTGCGATT
AAACGCCTGATTGGTCGCCGCTTCCAGGACGAAGAAGTACAGCGTGATGTTTCCATCATGCCGTTCAAAA
TTATTGCTGCTGATAACGGCGACGCATGGGTCGAAGTTAAAGGCCAGAAAATGGCACCGCCGCAGATTTC
TGCTGAAGTGCTGAAAAAAATGAAGAAAACCGCTGAAGATTACCTGGGTGAACCGGTAACTGAAGCTGTT
ATCACCGTACCGGCATACTTTAACGATGCTCAGCGTCAGGCAACCAAAGACGCAGGCCGTATCGCTGGTC
TGGAAGTAAAACGTATCATCAACGAACCGACCGCAGCTGCGCTGGCTTACGGTCTGGACAAAGGCACTGG
CAACCGTACTATCGCGGTTTATGACCTGGGTGG
